Addgene plasmid #109899: pHH0103_SPRED3_WH1
Purpose: Protein expression and purification of SPRED3_WH1
Depositing lab: Sachdev Sidhu. Depositing organization: University of Toronto. Publication: Large-scale survey and database of high affinity ligands for peptide recognition modules. Teyra J, Kelil A, Jain S, Helmy M, Jajodia R, Hooda Y, Gu J, D'Cruz AA, Nicholson SE, Min J, Sudol M, Kim PM, Bader GD, Sidhu SS. Mol Syst Biol. 2020 Dec;16(12):e9310. doi: 10.15252/msb.20199310. PubMed 33438817.
Backbone
  Vector backbone: pHH0103
  Vector type: Bacterial Expression
Growth in bacteria
  Bacterial resistance: Ampicillin, 100 μg/mL
  Growth temperature: 37°C
  Growth strain: DH5alpha
  Copy number: Low Copy
Gene/Insert
  Gene/Insert name: SPRED3_WH1
  Species: H. sapiens (human)
  Entrez Gene: SPRED3 (a.k.a. Eve-3, spred-3)
  Cloning method: Restriction Enzyme; 5′ cloning site Sfi1 (unknown if destroyed); 3′ cloning site Not1 (unknown if destroyed)
Terms and licenses: Academic/Nonprofit Terms; Industry Terms: Not Available to Industry
How to cite: pHH0103_SPRED3_WH1 was a gift from Sachdev Sidhu (Addgene plasmid # 109899 ; http://n2t.net/addgene:109899 ; RRID:Addgene_109899)
