[The description below was written by a language model from this plasmid's Addgene catalogue record and pLannotate feature annotations shown in this document.]
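Description:
pHH0103_SPRED3_WH1 is a bacterial expression plasmid of about 7.1 kb, built on the pHH0103 backbone, for producing and purifying the WH1 domain of human SPRED3 in E. coli. It replicates from a ColE1/pMB1-type origin and is selected with ampicillin through a β-lactamase gene under its own promoter. The catalogue lists it as low copy. The annotation shows pBR322-derived remnants, including the bom region and a rop gene that appears as two fragments flanking an f1 phage origin, which suggests that the f1 ori was inserted into rop. The f1 origin would allow single-stranded DNA production with helper phage.

The expression cassette is driven by the hybrid tac promoter followed by a lac operator, and the plasmid carries its own lacI gene under the up-regulated lacIq promoter. Transcription is therefore repressed until it is induced with IPTG. The open reading frame begins with a 6xHis tag, followed by Schistosoma japonicum glutathione S-transferase and then a roughly 350 bp fragment of SPRED3 corresponding to the WH1 domain, which was cloned between SfiI and NotI sites. The resulting His-GST fusion can be purified by either metal-chelate or glutathione affinity. A bacteriophage fd terminator lies just downstream of the insert.

Beyond the terminator are fragments of M13 gene III, and short fragments of the tetracycline resistance gene and its promoter are also present. These look like leftovers from a phagemid-type ancestor rather than functional parts of the expressed protein. The associated publication is a large-scale survey of high-affinity ligands for peptide recognition modules, so the purified domain was probably used as a target for peptide-binding studies.
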