Features (pLannotate 1.2.2; 21 found; start..end, strand, type, name):
      1..29      +  promoter       tac promoter: strong E. coli promoter; hybrid between the trp and lac UV5 promoters
     37..53      +  protein_bind   lac operator: The lac repressor binds to the lac operator to inhibit transcription in E. coli. This inhibition can be relieved by adding lactose or isopropyl-β-D-thiogalactopyranoside (IPTG). lac repressor encoded by lacI
    138..155     +  CDS            6xHis: 6xHis affinity tag
    171..824     +  CDS            GST26_SCHJA: Experimental evidence at protein level: Swiss-Prot protein existence level 1. GST isoenzymes appear to play a central role in the parasite detoxification system. Other functions are also suspected including a role in increasing the solubility of haematin in the parasite gut. From Schistosoma japonicum (Blood fluke).
    906..1256    +  CDS            SPRED3 (fragment): SPRE3_HUMAN - Also known as EVE-3. Experimental evidence at protein level: Swiss-Prot protein existence level 1. Tyrosine kinase substrate that inhibits growth-factor- mediated activation of MAP kinase (By similarity). Inhibits fibroblast growth factor (FGF)-induced retinal lens fiber differentiation, probably by inhibiting FGF-mediated phosphorylation of ERK1/2 (By similarity). Inhibits TGFB-induced epithelial-to-mesenchymal transition in lens epithelial cells (By similarity). From Homo sapiens (Human).
   1272..1319    +  terminator     fd terminator (sequence withheld): central terminator from bacteriophage fd (Otsuka and Kunisawa, 1982)
   1324..1536    +  CDS            M13 gene III (fragment) (sequence partly withheld): pIII; III; minor coat protein
   1551..2021    +  CDS            M13 gene III (fragment) (sequence partly withheld): pIII; III; minor coat protein
   2043..2113    +  CDS            TcR (fragment): tetracycline efflux protein; tet; confers resistance to tetracycline
   2355..2735    -  CDS            YPB1_ECOLX: Protein predicted: Swiss-Prot protein existence level 4. From Escherichia coli.
   2752..2903    +  CDS            rop (fragment): Rop protein, which maintains plasmids at low copy number; rop
   2939..3367    -  rep_origin     f1 ori (sequence partly withheld): f1 bacteriophage origin of replication; arrow indicates direction of (+) strand synthesis
   3376..3415    +  CDS            rop (fragment): Rop protein, which maintains plasmids at low copy number; rop
   3517..3657    +  misc_feature   bom: basis of mobility region from pBR322
   3843..4430    -  rep_origin     ori: high-copy-number ColE1/pMB1/pBR322/pUC origin of replication
   4601..5461    -  CDS            AmpR: β-lactamase; bla; confers resistance to ampicillin, carbenicillin, and related antibiotics
   5462..5566    -  promoter       AmpR promoter: bla
   5675..5752    +  promoter       lacIq promoter: lacI (mutant); In the lacIq allele, a single base change in the promoter boosts expression of the lacI gene about 10-fold.
   5753..6835    +  CDS            lacI: lac repressor; lacI; The lac repressor binds to the lac operator to inhibit transcription in E. coli. This inhibition can be relieved by adding lactose or isopropyl-β-D-thiogalactopyranoside (IPTG).
   6848..6869    +  protein_bind   CAP binding site: CAP binding activates transcription in the presence of cAMP. E. coli catabolite activator protein
   6888..6905    +  promoter       tet promoter (fragment): E. coli promoter for tetracycline efflux protein gene
>Addgene plasmid #109899 | pHH0103_SPRED3_WH1 | addgene full sequence | sequence record 215044 | Addgene NGS Result
TTGACAATTAATCATCGGCTCGTATAATGTGTGGAATTGTGAGCGGATAACAATTTCACACAGGAAACAG
CCAGTCCGTTTAGGTGTTTTCACGAGCACTTCACCAACAAGGACCATAGATTATGAAAATCGAAGAACAC
CATCACCATCACCATTCCAGCGGTAAGCTTATGTCCCCTATACTAGGTTATTGGAAAATTAAGGGCCTTG
TGCAACCCACTCGACTTCTTTTGGAATATCTTGAAGAAAAATATGAAGAGCATTTGTATGAGCGCGATGA
AGGTGATAAATGGCGAAACAAAAAGTTTGAATTGGGTTTGGAGTTTCCCAATCTTCCTTATTATATTGAT
GGTGATGTTAAATTAACACAGTCTATGGCCATCATACGTTATATAGCTGACAAGCACAACATGTTGGGTG
GTTGTCCAAAAGAGCGTGCAGAGATTTCAATGCTTGAAGGAGCGGTTTTGGATATTAGATACGGTGTTTC
GAGAATTGCATATAGTAAAGACTTTGAAACTCTCAAAGTTGATTTTCTTAGCAAGCTACCTGAAATGCTG
AAAATGTTCGAAGATCGTTTATGTCATAAAACATATTTAAATGGTGATCATGTAACCCATCCTGACTTCA
TGTTGTATGACGCTCTTGATGTTGTTTTATACATGGACCCAATGTGCCTGGATGCGTTCCCAAAATTAGT
TTGTTTTAAAAAACGTATTGAAGCTATCCCACAAATTGATAAGTACTTGAAATCCAGCAAGTATATAGCA
TGGCCTTTGCAGGGCTGGCAAGCCACGTTTGGTGGTGGCGACCATCCTCCAAAATCGGATCTGGAAGTTC
TGTTCCAGGGGCCCCTGTCCAGCGGTCTGGTTCCGCGTGGTTCCGGTACCGCGGCCCAGCCGGCCATGGT
TCGTGTCCGTGCTGTTGTGATGGCTCGTGATGATTCGTCAGGCGGTTGGCTGCCGGTTGGCGGTGGTGGT
CTGTCGCAAGTCAGCGTGTGCCGTGTTCGTGGTGCACGTCCGGAAGGCGGTGCACGTCAGGGCCATTATG
TTATTCACGGTGAACGTCTGCGCGATCAAAAAACCACGCTGGAATGCACCCTGAAACCGGGTCTGGTCTA
CAACAAAGTGAATCCGATCTTTCATCACTGGAGTCTGGGCGATTGTAAATTTGGTCTGACGTTCCAGAGC
CCGGCGGAAGCCGACGAATTCCAAAAGTCTCTGCTGGCGGCCCTGGCAGCTCTGGGCCGTGGTTCCGCGG
CCGCATA
[142 nt withheld, positions 1268-1409]
C
[98 nt withheld, positions 1411-1508]
AGTTTGTACTGGTGACGAAACTCAGTGTCTAGCTAGAGTGGC
[149 nt withheld, positions 1551-1699]
T
[41 nt withheld, positions 1701-1741]
T
[62 nt withheld, positions 1743-1804]
A
[35 nt withheld, positions 1806-1840]
CCTCCCTCAATCGGTTGAATGTCGCCCTTTTGTCTTTGGCGCTGGTAAACCATATGAA
[86 nt withheld, positions 1899-1984]
T
[54 nt withheld, positions 1986-2039]
CTAGCGCCGCCCTATACCTTGTCTGCCTCCCCGCGTTGCGTCGCGGTGCATGGAGCCGGGCCACCTCGAC
CTGAATGGAAGCCGGCGGCACCTCGCTAACGGATTCACCACTCCAAGAATTGGAGCCAATCAATTCTTGC
GGAGAACTGTGAATGCGCAAACCAACCCTTGGCAGAACATATCCATCGCGTCCGCCATCTCCAGCAGCCG
CACGCGGCGCATCTCGGGCAGCGTTGGGTCCTGGCCACGGGTGCGCATGATCGTGCTCCTGTCGTTGAGG
ACCCGGCTAGGCTGGCGGGGTTGCCTTACTGGTTAGCAGAATGAATCACCGATACGCGAGCGAACGTGAA
GCGACTGCTGCTGCAAAACGTCTGCGACCTGAGCAACAACATGAATGGTCTTCGGTTTCCGTGTTTCGTA
AAGTCTGGAAACGCGGAAGTCAGCGCCCTGCACCATTATGTTCCGGATCTGCATCGCAGGATGCTGCTGG
CTACCCTGTGGAACACCTACATCTGTATTAACGAAGCGCTGGCATTGACCCTGAGTGATTTTTCTCTGGT
CCCGCCGCATCCATACCGCCAGTTGTTTACCCTCACAACGTTCCAGTAACCGGGCATGTTCATCATCAGT
AACCCGTATCGTGAGCATCCTCTCTCGTTTCATCGGTATCATTACCCCCATGAACAGAAATCCCCCTTAC
ACGGAGGCATCAGTGACCAAACAGGAAAAAACCGCCCTTAACATGGCCCGCTTTATCAGAAGCCAGACAT
TAACGCTTCTGGAGAAACTCAACGAGCTGGACGCGGATGAACAGGCAGACATCTGTGAATCGCTTCACGA
CCACGCTGATGAGCTTTACCGCAGGATCCGCGAAATTGTAAGCGTTAATATTTTGTTAAAATTCGCGTTA
AATTTTTGTTAAATCAGCTCATTTTTTAACCAATAGGCCGAAATCGGCAAAATCCCTTATAAATCAAAAG
AATAGACCGAGATAGGGT
[37 nt withheld, positions 3038-3074]
AAAGAACGTGGACTCCAACGTCAAAGG
[49 nt withheld, positions 3102-3150]
T
[91 nt withheld, positions 3152-3242]
G
[124 nt withheld, positions 3244-3367]
CGCGGATCCTGCCTCGCGCGTTTCGGTGATGACGGTGAAAACCTCTGACACATGCAGCTCCCGGAGACGG
TCACAGCTTGTCTGTAAGCGGATGCCGGGAGCAGACAAGCCCGTCAGGGCGCGTCAGCGGGTGTTGGCGG
GTGTCGGGGCGCAGCCATGACCCAGTCACGTAGCGATAGCGGAGTGTATACTGGCTTAACTATGCGGCAT
CAGAGCAGATTGTACTGAGAGTGCACCATATGCGGTGTGAAATACCGCACAGATGCGTAAGGAGAAAATA
CCGCATCAGGCGCTCTTCCGCTTCCTCGCTCACTGACTCGCTGCGCTCGGTCGTTCGGCTGCGGCGAGCG
GTATCAGCTCACTCAAAGGCGGTAATACGGTTATCCACAGAATCAGGGGATAACGCAGGAAAGAACATGT
GAGCAAAAGGCCAGCAAAAGGCCAGGAACCGTAAAAAGGCCGCGTTGCTGGCGTTTTTCCATAGGCTCCG
CCCCCCTGACGAGCATCACAAAAATCGACGCTCAAGTCAGAGGTGGCGAAACCCGACAGGACTATAAAGA
TACCAGGGTTTCCCCCTGGAAGCTCCCTCGTGCGCTCTCCTGTTCCGACCCTGCCGCTTACCGGATACCT
GTCCGCCTTTCTCCCTTCGGGAAGCGTGGCGCTTTCTCATAGCTCACGCTGTAGGTATCTCAGTTCGGTG
TAGGTCGTTCGCTCCAAGCTGGGCTGTGTGCACGAACCCCCCGTTCAGCCCGACCGCTGCGCCTTATCCG
GTAACTATCGTCTTGAGTCCAACCCGGTAAGACACGACTTATCGCCACTGGCAGCAGCCACTGGTAACAG
GATTAGCAGAGCGAGGTATGTAGGCGGTGCTACAGAGTTCTTGAAGTGGTGGCCTAACTACGGCTACACT
AGAAGGACAGTATTTGGTATCTGCGCTCTGCTGAAGCCAGTTACCTTCGGAAAAAGAGTTGGTAGCTCTT
GATCCGGCAAACAAACCACCGCTGGTAGCGGTGGTTTTTTTGTTTGCAAGCAGCAGATTACGCGCAGAAA
AAAAGGATCTCAAGAAGATCCTTTGATCTTTTCTACGGGGTCTGACGCTCAGTGGAACGAAAACTCACGT
TAAGGGATTTTGGTCATGAGATTATCAAAAAGGATCTTCACCTAGATCCTTTTAAATTAAAAATGAAGTT
TTAAATCAATCTAAAGTATATATGAGTAAACTTGGTCTGACAGTTACCAATGCTTAATCAGTGAGGCACC
TATCTCAGCGATCTGTCTATTTCGTTCATCCATAGTTGCCTGACTCCCCGTCGTGTAGATAACTACGATA
CGGGAGGGCTTACCATCTGGCCCCAGTGCTGCAATGATACCGCGAGACCCACGCTCACCGGCTCCAGATT
TATCAGCAATAAACCAGCCAGCCGGAAGGGCCGAGCGCAGAAGTGGTCCTGCAACTTTATCCGCCTCCAT
CCAGTCTATTAATTGTTGCCGGGAAGCTAGAGTAAGTAGTTCGCCAGTTAATAGTTTGCGCAACGTTGTT
GCCATTGCTGCAGGCATCGTGGTGTCACGCTCGTCGTTTGGTATGGCTTCATTCAGCTCCGGTTCCCAAC
GATCAAGGCGAGTTACATGATCCCCCATGTTGTGCAAAAAAGCGGTTAGCTCCTTCGGTCCTCCGATCGT
TGTCAGAAGTAAGTTGGCCGCAGTGTTATCACTCATGGTTATGGCAGCACTGCATAATTCTCTTACTGTC
ATGCCATCCGTAAGATGCTTTTCTGTGACTGGTGAGTACTCAACCAAGTCATTCTGAGAATAGTGTATGC
GGCGACCGAGTTGCTCTTGCCCGGCGTCAACACGGGATAATACCGCGCCACATAGCAGAACTTTAAAAGT
GCTCATCATTGGAAAACGTTCTTCGGGGCGAAAACTCTCAAGGATCTTACCGCTGTTGAGATCCAGTTCG
ATGTAACCCACTCGTGCACCCAACTGATCTTCAGCATCTTTTACTTTCACCAGCGTTTCTGGGTGAGCAA
AAACAGGAAGGCAAAATGCCGCAAAAAAGGGAATAAGGGCGACACGGAAATGTTGAATACTCATACTCTT
CCTTTTTCAATATTATTGAAGCATTTATCAGGGTTATTGTCTCATGAGCGGATACATATTTGAATGTATT
TAGAAAAATAAACAAATAGGGGTTCCGCGCACATTTCCCCGAAAAGTGCCACCTGACGTCTAAGAAACCA
TTATTATCATGACATTAACCTATAAAAATAGGCGTATCACGAGGCCCTTTCGTCTTCAAGAATTCCCGAC
ACCATCGAATGGTGCAAAACCTTTCGCGGTATGGCATGATAGCGCCCGGAAGAGAGTCAATTCAGGGTGG
TGAATGTGAAACCAGTAACGTTATACGATGTCGCAGAGTATGCCGGTGTCTCTTATCAGACCGTTTCCCG
CGTGGTGAACCAGGCCAGCCACGTTTCTGCGAAAACGCGGGAAAAAGTGGAAGCGGCGATGGCGGAGCTG
AATTACATTCCCAACCGCGTGGCACAACAACTGGCGGGCAAACAGTCGTTGCTGATTGGCGTTGCCACCT
CCAGTCTGGCCCTGCACGCGCCGTCGCAAATTGTCGCGGCGATTAAATCTCGCGCCGATCAACTGGGTGC
CAGCGTGGTGGTGTCGATGGTAGAACGAAGCGGCGTCGAAGCCTGTAAAGCGGCGGTGCACAATCTTCTC
GCGCAACGCGTCAGTGGGCTGATCATTAACTATCCGCTGGATGACCAGGATGCCATTGCTGTGGAAGCTG
CCTGCACTAATGTTCCGGCGTTATTTCTTGATGTCTCTGACCAGACACCCATCAACAGTATTATTTTCTC
CCATGAAGACGGTACGCGACTGGGCGTGGAGCATCTGGTCGCATTGGGTCACCAGCAAATCGCGCTGTTA
GCGGGCCCATTAAGTTCTGTCTCGGCGCGTCTGCGTCTGGCTGGCTGGCATAAATATCTCACTCGCAATC
AAATTCAGCCGATAGCGGAACGGGAAGGCGACTGGAGTGCCATGTCCGGTTTTCAACAAACCATGCAAAT
GCTGAATGAGGGCATCGTTCCCACTGCGATGCTGGTTGCCAACGATCAGATGGCGCTGGGCGCAATGCGC
GCCATTACCGAGTCCGGGCTGCGCGTTGGTGCGGATATCTCGGTAGTGGGATACGACGATACCGAAGACA
GCTCATGTTATATCCCGCCGTTAACCACCATCAAACAGGATTTTCGCCTGCTGGGGCAAACCAGCGTGGA
CCGCTTGCTGCAACTCTCTCAGGGCCAGGCGGTGAAGGGCAATCAGCTGTTGCCCGTCTCACTGGTGAAA
AGAAAAACCACCCTGGCGCCCAATACGCAAACCGCCTCTCCCCGCGCGTTGGCCGATTCATTAATGCAGC
TGGCACGACAGGTTTCCCGACTGGAAAGCGGGCAGTGAGCGCAACGCAATTAATGTAAGTTAGCTCACTC
ATTAGGCACAATTCTCATGTTTGACAGCTTATCATCGACTGCACGGTGCACCAATGCTTCTGGCGTCAGG
CAGCCATCGGAAGCTGTGGTATGGCTGTGCAGGTCGTAAATCACTGCATAATTCGTGTCGCTCAAGGCGC
ACTCCCGTTCTGGATAATGTTTTTTGCGCCGACATCATAACGGTTCTGGCAAATATTCTGAAATGAGCTG
