>Addgene plasmid #109899 | pHH0103_SPRED3_WH1 | depositor partial sequence | sequence record 206851 | pHH0103_SPRED3_WH1 sequence 372 bps
GGCCCAGCCGGCCATGGTTCGTGTCCGTGCTGTTGTGATGGCTCGTGATGATTCGTCAGGCGGTTGGCTG
CCGGTTGGCGGTGGTGGTCTGTCGCAAGTCAGCGTGTGCCGTGTTCGTGGTGCACGTCCGGAAGGCGGTG
CACGTCAGGGCCATTATGTTATTCACGGTGAACGTCTGCGCGATCAAAAAACCACGCTGGAATGCACCCT
GAAACCGGGTCTGGTCTACAACAAAGTGAATCCGATCTTTCATCACTGGAGTCTGGGCGATTGTAAATTT
GGTCTGACGTTCCAGAGCCCGGCGGAAGCCGACGAATTCCAAAAGTCTCTGCTGGCGGCCCTGGCAGCTC
TGGGCCGTGGTTCCGCGGCCGC
